Addgene plasmid #75123: MSCV-Cterm_3xFL_BRD9_BET-PGK-Puro-IRES-GFP
Purpose: Retroviral expression plasmid encoding a human BRD9 bromodomain-swap mutant containing the first bromodomain of BRD4 with a C terminal 3x FLAG-tag
Depositing lab: Christopher Vakoc. Depositing organization: Cold Spring Harbor Laboratory. Publication: Sensitivity and engineered resistance of myeloid leukemia cells to BRD9 inhibition. Hohmann AF, Martin LJ, Minder JL, Roe JS, Shi J, Steurer S, Bader G, McConnell D, Pearson M, Gerstberger T, Gottschamel T, Thompson D, Suzuki Y, Koegl M, Vakoc CR. Nat Chem Biol. 2016 Jul 4. doi: 10.1038/nchembio.2115. PubMed 27376689.
Backbone
  Vector backbone: MSCV-transgene-PGK-Puro IRES-GFP
  Backbone size w/o insert (bp): 7656
  Vector type: Retroviral
  Selectable markers: Puromycin
Growth in bacteria
  Bacterial resistance: Ampicillin, 100 μg/mL
  Growth temperature: 37°C
  Growth strain: NEB Stable
  Copy number: Unknown
Gene/Insert
  Gene/Insert name: BRD9
  Species: H. sapiens (human)
  Insert size (bp): 1893
  Mutation: bromodomain replaced with the first bromodomain of BRD4
  Entrez Gene: BRD9 (a.k.a. LAVS3040, PRO9856, SMARCI2)
  Tag / fusion protein: 3x FLAG-tag (C terminal on insert)
  Cloning method: Restriction Enzyme; 5′ cloning site Xho1 (not destroyed); 3′ cloning site EcoR1 (not destroyed)
  Sequencing primers: 5′ MSCV5; 3′ MSCV3
Terms and licenses: Academic/Nonprofit Terms; Industry Terms: Not Available to Industry
How to cite: MSCV-Cterm_3xFL_BRD9_BET-PGK-Puro-IRES-GFP was a gift from Christopher Vakoc (Addgene plasmid # 75123 ; http://n2t.net/addgene:75123 ; RRID:Addgene_75123)
