[The description below was written by a language model from this plasmid's Addgene catalogue record.]
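Description:
MSCV-Cterm_3xFL_BRD9_BET-PGK-Puro-IRES-GFP is a gammaretroviral expression plasmid built on the MSCV-transgene-PGK-Puro-IRES-GFP backbone (about 7.7 kb without insert). It is propagated in bacteria under ampicillin selection. No feature table accompanies the record, so the bacterial origin and the exact arrangement of the viral elements are not documented. As is usual for murine stem cell virus vectors, the transgene would be expected to be transcribed from the 5′ long terminal repeat, with the packaging signal allowing the genomic RNA to be loaded into virions when viral proteins are supplied in trans by packaging cells.

The insert is a roughly 1.9 kb human BRD9 coding sequence cloned between XhoI and EcoRI sites, both of which are retained. In this "bromodomain-swap" allele, the native BRD9 bromodomain has been replaced with the first bromodomain of the BET protein BRD4. A 3x FLAG epitope is fused to the C terminus for detection or immunoprecipitation. Downstream, as the backbone name indicates, a PGK promoter drives a bicistronic puromycin resistance–IRES–GFP cassette. Transduced mammalian cells can therefore be selected with puromycin and tracked or sorted by fluorescence independently of the transgene's own transcription unit.

The associated study concerns the sensitivity of myeloid leukemia cells to BRD9 inhibition and engineered resistance to it. This fits use of the construct for stable expression of a BRD9 variant with an altered acetyl-lysine reader domain, to test whether the effects of BRD9 bromodomain inhibitors are on-target. The record itself states only that the plasmid is for retroviral expression of the mutant.
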