>Addgene plasmid #75123 | MSCV-Cterm_3xFL_BRD9_BET-PGK-Puro-IRES-GFP | depositor partial sequence | sequence record 142068 | insert
ATGGGCAAGAAGCACAAGAAGCACAAGGCCGAGTGGCGCTCGTCCTACGAGGATTATGCCGACAAGCCCC
TGGAGAAGCCTCTAAAGCTAGTCCTGAAGGTCGGAGGAAGTGAAGTGACTGAACTCTCAGGATCCGGCCA
CGACTCCAGTTACTATGATGACAGGTCAGACCATGAGCGAGAGAGGCACAAAGAAAAGAAAAAGAAGAAG
AAGAAGAAGTCCGAGAAGGAGAAGCATCTGGACGATGAGGAAAGAAGGAAGCGAAAGGAAGAGAAGAAGC
GGAAGCGAGAGAGGGAGCACTGTGACACGGAGGGAGAGGCTGACGACTTTGATCCTGGGAAGAAGGTGGA
GGTGGAGCCGCCCCCAGATCGGCCAGTCCGAGCGTGCCGGACACAGCCAGCCGAAAATGAGAGCACAAGG
CAG
[300 nt withheld, positions 424-723]
AAAATAAATGAGCTAAGCAAACAGGCAGCTCTTTTGGGCAATGAAGATACAGCTGTTGAGGAACCTGTCC
CTGAAGTTGTACCAGTACAAGTAGAAACTGCCAAGAAATCCAAAAAGCCGAGTAGAGAAGTTATCAGCTG
CATGTTTGAGCCTGAAGGGAATGCCTGCAGCTTGACGGACAGTACCGCAGAGGAGCACGTGCTGGCGCTG
GTGGAGCACGCAGCTGACGAAGCTCGGGACAGGATCAACCGGTTCCTCCCAGGCGGCAAGATGGGCTATC
TGAAGAGGAACGGGGACGGGAGCCTGCTCTACAGCGTGGTCAACACGGCCGAGCCGGACGCTGATGAGGA
GGAGACCCACCCGGTGGACTTGAGCTCGCTCTCCAGTAAGCTACTCCCAGGCTTCACCACGCTGGGCTTC
AAAGACGAGAGAAGAAACAAAGTCACCTTTCTCTCCAGTGCCACTACTGCGCTTTCGATGCAGAATAATT
CAGTATTTGGCGACTTGAAGTCGGACGAGATGGAGCTGCTCTACTCAGCCTACGGAGATGAGACAGGCGT
GCAGTGTGCGCTGAGCCTGCAGGAGTTTGTGAAGGATGCTGGGAGCTACAGCAAGAAAGTGGTGGACGAC
CTCCTGGACCAGATCACAGGCGGAGACCACTCTAGGACGCTCTTCCAGCTGAAGCAGAGAAGAAATGTTC
CCATGAAGCCTCCAGATGAAGCCAAGGTTGGGGACACCCTAGGAGACAGCAGCAGCTCTGTTCTGGAGTT
CATGTCGATGAAGTCCTATCCCGACGTTTCTGTGGATATCTCCATGCTCAGCTCTCTGGGGAAGGTGAAG
AAGGAGCTGGACCCTGACGACAGCCATTTGAACTTGGATGAGACGACGAAGCTCCTGCAGGACCTGCACG
AAGCACAGGCGGAGCGCGGCGGCTCTCGGCCGTCGTCCAACCTCAGCTCCCTGTCCAACGCCTCCGAGAG
GGACCAGCACCACCTGGGAAGCCCTTCTCGCCTGAGTGTCGGGGAGCAGCCAGACGTCACCCACGACCCC
TATGAGTTTCTTCAGTCTCCAGAGCCTGCGGCCTCTGCCAAGACCGGAGGCGATTACAAAGACCATGACG
GTGATTATAAAGATCATGATATCGATTACAAGGATGACGATGACAAGTGA
