>Addgene plasmid #75123 | MSCV-Cterm_3xFL_BRD9_BET-PGK-Puro-IRES-GFP | addgene partial sequence | sequence record 147438 | pLXSN5 5'-CCCTTGAACCTCCTCGTTCGACC-3'
CCTCCCTTTATCCAGCCCTCACTCCTTCTCTAGGCGCCGGAATTAGATCTCTCAATTGGCGGCCGCCTCG
AGACCATGGGCAAGAAGCACAAGAAGCACAAGGCCGAGTGGCGCTCGTCCTACGAGGATTATGCCGACAA
GCCCCTGGAGAAGCCTCTAAAGCTAGTCCTGAAGGTCGGAGGAAGTGAAGTGACTGAACTCTCAGGATCC
GGCCACGACTCCAGTTACTATGATGACAGGTCAGACCATGAGCGAGAGAGGCACAAAGAAAAGAAAAAGA
AGAAGAAGAAGAAGTCCGAGAAGGAGAAGCATCTGGACGATGAGGAAAGAAGGAAGCGAAAGGAAGAGAA
GAAGCGGAAGCGAGAGAGGGAGCACTGTGACACGGAGGGAGAGGCTGACGACTTTGATCCTGGGAAGAAG
GTGGAGGTGGAGCCGCCCCCAGATCGGCCAGTCCGAGCGTGCCGGACACAGCCAGCCGAAAATGAGAGCA
CAAGGCAG
[300 nt withheld, positions 499-798]
AAAATAAATGAGCTAAGCAAACAGGCAGCTCTTTTGGGCAATGAAGATACAGCTGTTGAGGAACCTGTCC
CTGAAGTTGTACCAGTACAAGTAGAAACTGCCAAGAAATCCAAAAAGCCGAGTAGAGAAGTTATCAGCTG
CATGTTTGAGCCTGAAGGGAATGCCTGCAGCTTGACGGACAGTACCGCAGAGGAGCACGTGCTGGCGCTG
GTGGAGCACG
