>Addgene plasmid #75123 | MSCV-Cterm_3xFL_BRD9_BET-PGK-Puro-IRES-GFP | addgene partial sequence | sequence record 147440 | MSCV_C_rev2 5'-ggccagaggccacttgtgtagcgcc-3'
AAGCGCATGCTCCAGACTGCCTTGGGAAAAGCGCCTCCCCTACCCGGTAGAATTCTCACTTGTCATCGTC
ATCCTTGTAATCGATATCATGATCTTTATAATCACCGTCATGGTCTTTGTAATCGCCTCCGGTCTTGGCA
GAGGCCGCAGGCTCTGGAGACTGAAGAAACTCATAGGGGTCGTGGGTGACGTCTGGCTGCTCCCCGACAC
TCAGGCGAGAAGGGCTTCCCAGGTGGTGCTGGTCCCTCTCGGAGGCGTTGGACAGGGAGCTGAGGTTGGA
CGACGGCCGAGAGCCGCCGCGCTCCGCCTGTGCTTCGTGCAGGTCCTGCAGGAGCTTCGTCGTCTCATCC
AAGTTCAAATGGCTGTCGTCAGGGTCCAGCTCCTTCTTCACCTTCCCCAGAGAGCTGAGCATGGAGATAT
CCACAGAAACGTCGGGATAGGACTTCATCGACATGAACTCCAGAACAGAGCTGCTGCTGTCTCCTAGGGT
GTCCCCAACCTTGGCTTCATCTGGAGGCTTC
